>Addgene plasmid #51662 | HO-Poly-KanMX4-HO | depositor full sequence | sequence record 79028 | HO-Poly-KanMX4-HO sequence 6063 bps
ATGACCATGATTACGCCACTAGTCCGAGGCCTCGAGATCCGATATCGCCGTGGCGGCCGCCAGCTGAAGC
TTAATTATCCTGGGCACGAGTGAAACAAAGCTAAAACCTTTATTTAGCATGGCCATTGAATGTAACAATT
ATATATATCGCAAGCACAAAAAATCAAGGAGAGAGAACTACCACTTTGTTCATGTGTACAATGTTCATTA
TCTCCATAAGCAAAAAAAAAAAAATAGAAAACATATGCTATAAGGTTGATATTCTCACGAGTAAGCGGCA
CTTGCTACTTATTGACATTGCAGATTTTTGGCTACAGAAATAGTATATTAGAGATTATAATTGCTAATCA
AATCAAAATATAAAATTAGTAAACCAAACCATTTATACCCTTCCTTAGTAGTTATGGATTGTTTTTTAAT
GATATTTCTGCAAACCAAAGAAAGATTGTTATCCAGATAGAATTTAGTTTTGATATTCATTTTTTTGTTG
AAGATTGAACGCCATATCTGGGCCTCATAATTCAAAAGACGGTGCCATTATCGGTAGCGTTTCGCATTGT
ACTGGATTTCAGAAATTTCACAGTTGATGAATCGAAAAGAATGGTCTCATTGCAACACGTAAGGTTAAGA
TGTCCCTTTTTACCATTATAGGCAATAAATGAATCATAAAACGACCGTATACTGGTGAAATAGTAGGGAG
AACGAGTACCTGTAGTAAAAAGTATAAATCATAGTTAATCGGGCAATGTCCCTCGATCAAGGAGTATTGT
GTCATGTTCGAGACAAACGCCAACATTTTTGTTTCTTTTGGACAAATGTTGTTTGCATTTATGATCCGTT
ATATTTTGATCTAATGTAGAGTTGCACGTAGTTCTTACTGGCAAAGAAATCGATGCATACCAAAAAAGAA
TAAAGGTGATATTTGATCTTTACCGTTTAGTTCCAACGTAAAATTGTGCCTTTGGACTTAAAATGGCGTC
GTACGCTGCAGGTCGACGGATCCCCGGGTTAATTAAGGCGCGCCAGATCTGTTTAGCTTGCCTCGTCCCC
GCCGGGTCACCCGGCCAGCGACATGGAGGCCCAGAATACCCTCCTTGACAGTCTTGACGTGCGCAGCTCA
GGGGCATGATGTGACTGTCGCCCGTACATTTAGCCCATACATCCCCATGTATAATCATTTGCATCCATAC
ATTTTGATGGCCGCACGGCGCGAAGCAAAAATTACGGCTCCTCGCTGCAGACCTGCGAGCAGGGAAACGC
TCCCCTCACAGACGCGTTGAATTGTCCCCACGCCGCGCCCCTGTAGAGAAATATAAAAGGTTAGGATTTG
CCACTGAGGTTCTTCTTTCATATACTTCCTTTTAAAATCTTGCTAGGATACAGTTCTCACATCACATCCG
AACATAAACAACCATGGGTAAGGAAAAGACTCACGTTTCGAGGCCGCGATTAAATTCCAACATGGATGCT
GATTTATATGGGTATAAATGGGCTCGCGATAATGTCGGGCAATCAGGTGCGACAATCTATCGATTGTATG
GGAAGCCCGATGCGCCAGAGTTGTTTCTGAAACATGGCAAAGGTAGCGTTGCCAATGATGTTACAGATGA
GATGGTCAGACTAAACTGGCTGACGGAATTTATGCCTCTTCCGACCATCAAGCATTTTATCCGTACTCCT
GATGATGCATGGTTACTCACCACTGCGATCCCCGGCAAAACAGCATTCCAGGTATTAGAAGAATATCCTG
ATTCAGGTGAAAATATTGTTGATGCGCTGGCAGTGTTCCTGCGCCGGTTGCATTCGATTCCTGTTTGTAA
TTGTCCTTTTAACAGCGATCGCGTATTTCGTCTCGCTCAGGCGCAATCACGAATGAATAACGGTTTGGTT
GATGCGAGTGATTTTGATGACGAGCGTAATGGCTGGCCTGTTGAACAAGTCTGGAAAGAAATGCATAAGC
TTTTGCCATTCTCACCGGATTCAGTCGTCACTCATGGTGATTTCTCACTTGATAACCTTATTTTTGACGA
GGGGAAATTAATAGGTTGTATTGATGTTGGACGAGTCGGAATCGCAGACCGATACCAGGATCTTGCCATC
CTATGGAACTGCCTCGGTGAGTTTTCTCCTTCATTACAGAAACGGCTTTTTCAAAAATATGGTATTGATA
ATCCTGATATGAATAAATTGCAGTTTCATTTGATGCTCGATGAGTTTTTCTAATCAGTACTGACAATAAA
AAGATTCTTGTTTTCAAGAACTTGTCATTTGTATAGTTTTTTTATATTGTAGTTGTTCTATTTTAATCAA
ATGTTAGCGTGATTTATATTTTTTTTCGCCTCGACATCATCTGCCCAGATGCGAAGTTAAGTGCGCAGAA
AGTAATATCATGCGTCAATCGTATGTGAATGCTGGTCGCTATACTGCTGTCGATTCGATACTAACGCCGC
CATCCAGTGTCGAAAACGAGCTCGAATTCCTGGGGGAACAACTTCACAGAATGTTTTGTCATATTGTCGA
AGTGGTCACAAAACAAGAGAAGTTCCGCCAATTATAAAAAGGGAACCCGTATATTTCAGCTTCACGGATG
ATTTCCAGGGTGAGAGTACTGTATATGGGCTTACGATAGAAGGCCATAAAAATTTCTTGCTTGGCAACAA
AATAGAAGTGAAATCATGTCGAGGCTGCTGTGTGGGAGAACAGCATAAAATATCACAAAAAAAGAATCTA
AAACACTGTGTTGCTTGTCCCAGAAAGGGAATCAAGTATTTTTATAAAGATTGGAGTGGTAAAAATCGAG
TATGTGCTAGATGCTATGGAAGATACAAATTCAGCGGTCATCACTGTATAAATTGCAAGTATGTACCAGA
AGCACGTGAAGTGAAAAAGGCAAAAGACAAAGGCGAAAAATTGGGCATTACGCCCGAAGGTTTGCCAGTT
AAAGGACCAGAGTGTATAAAATGTGGCGGAATCTTACAGTGGCCTATGCGGCCGCTCTAGAACTAGTGGA
TCGATCCCCAATTCGCCCTATAGTGAGTCGTATTACAATTCACTGGCCGTCGTTTTACAACGTCGTGACT
GGGAAAACCCTGGCGTTACCCAACTTAATCGCCTTGCAGCACATCCCCCTTTCGCCAGCTGGCGTAATAG
CGAAGAGGCCCGCACCGATCGCCCTTCCCAACAGTTGCGCAGCCTGAATGGCGAATGGCGCCTGATGCGG
TATTTTCTCCTTACGCATCTGTGCGGTATTTCACACCGCATA
[142 nt withheld, positions 3263-3404]
C
[63 nt withheld, positions 3406-3468]
CCTTTGACGTTGGAGTCCACGTTCTTT
[37 nt withheld, positions 3496-3532]
ACCCTATCTCGGGCTATTCTTTTGATTTATAAGGGATTTTGCCGATTTCGGCCTATTGGTTAAAAAATGA
GCTGATTTAACAAAAATTTAACGCGAATTTTAACAAAATATTAACGTTTACAATTTTATGGTGCACTCTC
AGTACAATCTGCTCTGATGCCGCATAGTTAAGCCAGCCCCGACACCCGCCAACACCCGCTGACGCGCCCT
GACGGGCTTGTCTGCTCCCGGCATCCGCTTACAGACAAGCTGTGACCGTCTCCGGGAGCTGCATGTGTCA
GAGGTTTTCACCGTCATCACCGAAACGCGCGAGACGAAAGGGCCTCGTGATACGCCTATTTTTATAGGTT
AATGTCATGATAATAATGGTTTCTTAGACGTCAGGTGGCACTTTTCGGGGAAATGTGCGCGGAACCCCTA
TTTGTTTATTTTTCTAAATACATTCAAATATGTATCCGCTCATGAGACAATAACCCTGATAAATGCTTCA
ATAATATTGAAAAAGGAAGAGTATGAGTATTCAACATTTCCGTGTCGCCCTTATTCCCTTTTTTGCGGCA
TTTTGCCTTCCTGTTTTTGCTCACCCAGAAACGCTGGTGAAAGTAAAAGATGCTGAAGATCAGTTGGGTG
CACGAGTGGGTTACATCGAACTGGATCTCAACAGCGGTAAGATCCTTGAGAGTTTTCGCCCCGAAGAACG
TTTTCCAATGATGAGCACTTTTAAAGTTCTGCTATGTGGCGCGGTATTATCCCGTATTGACGCCGGGCAA
GAGCAACTCGGTCGCCGCATACACTATTCTCAGAATGACTTGGTTGAGTACTCACCAGTCACAGAAAAGC
ATCTTACGGATGGCATGACAGTAAGAGAATTATGCAGTGCTGCCATAACCATGAGTGATAACACTGCGGC
CAACTTACTTCTGACAACGATCGGAGGACCGAAGGAGCTAACCGCTTTTTTGCACAACATGGGGGATCAT
GTAACTCGCCTTGATCGTTGGGAACCGGAGCTGAATGAAGCCATACCAAACGACGAGCGTGACACCACGA
TGCCTGTAGCAATGGCAACAACGTTGCGCAAACTATTAACTGGCGAACTACTTACTCTAGCTTCCCGGCA
ACAATTAATAGACTGGATGGAGGCGGATAAAGTTGCAGGACCACTTCTGCGCTCGGCCCTTCCGGCTGGC
TGGTTTATTGCTGATAAATCTGGAGCCGGTGAGCGTGGGTCTCGCGGTATCATTGCAGCACTGGGGCCAG
ATGGTAAGCCCTCCCGTATCGTAGTTATCTACACGACGGGGAGTCAGGCAACTATGGATGAACGAAATAG
ACAGATCGCTGAGATAGGTGCCTCACTGATTAAGCATTGGTAACTGTCAGACCAAGTTTACTCATATATA
CTTTAGATTGATTTAAAACTTCATTTTTAATTTAAAAGGATCTAGGTGAAGATCCTTTTTGATAATCTCA
TGACCAAAATCCCTTAACGTGAGTTTTCGTTCCACTGAGCGTCAGACCCCGTAGAAAAGATCAAAGGATC
TTCTTGAGATCCTTTTTTTCTGCGCGTAATCTGCTGCTTGCAAACAAAAAAACCACCGCTACCAGCGGTG
GTTTGTTTGCCGGATCAAGAGCTACCAACTCTTTTTCCGAAGGTAACTGGCTTCAGCAGAGCGCAGATAC
CAAATACTGTCCTTCTAGTGTAGCCGTAGTTAGGCCACCACTTCAAGAACTCTGTAGCACCGCCTACATA
CCTCGCTCTGCTAATCCTGTTACCAGTGGCTGCTGCCAGTGGCGATAAGTCGTGTCTTACCGGGTTGGAC
TCAAGACGATAGTTACCGGATAAGGCGCAGCGGTCGGGCTGAACGGGGGGTTCGTGCACACAGCCCAGCT
TGGAGCGAACGACCTACACCGAACTGAGATACCTACAGCGTGAGCATTGAGAAAGCGCCACGCTTCCCGA
AGGGAGAAAGGCGGACAGGTATCCGGTAAGCGGCAGGGTCGGAACAGGAGAGCGCACGAGGGAGCTTCCA
GGGGGAAACGCCTGGTATCTTTATAGTCCTGTCGGGTTTCGCCACCTCTGACTTGAGCGTCGATTTTTGT
GATGCTCGTCAGGGGGGCGGAGCCTATGGAAAAACGCCAGCAACGCGGCCTTTTTACGGTTCCTGGCCTT
TTGCTGGCCTTTTGCTCACATGTTCTTTCCTGCGTTATCCCCTGATTCTGTGGATAACCGTATTACCGCC
TTTGAGTGAGCTGATACCGCTCGCCGCAGCCGAACGACCGAGCGCAGCGAGTCAGTGAGCGAGGAAGCGG
AAGAGCGCCCAATACGCAAACCGCCTCTCCCCGCGCGTTGGCCGATTCATTAATGCAGCTGGCACGACAG
GTTTCCCGACTGGAAAGCGGGCAGTGAGCGCAACGCAATTAATGTGAGTTAGCTCACTCATTAGGCACCC
CAGGCTTTACACTTTATGCTTCCGCGGCTCGTATGTTGTGTGGAATTGTGAGCGGATAACAATTTCACAC
AGGAAACAGCT
Features (pLannotate 1.2.2; 17 found; start..end, strand, type, name):
   1070..2426    +  gene           kanMX: yeast selectable marker conferring kanamycin resistance (Wach et al., 1994)
   2476..2979    +  CDS            HO (fragment): HO_YEAST - Experimental evidence at protein level: Swiss-Prot protein existence level 1. Initiation of mating type interconversion. This protein is a site-specific endonuclease that cleaves a site in the mat locus on chromosome III. The double-strand break is followed by a unidirectional gene conversion event that replaces the information at the mat locus by information copied from either of the two homologous loci (HMR and HML) that reside at the extremity of the chromosome III. Endonuclease expression takes place in late G1 just before cells enter S phase. From Saccharomyces cerevisiae (stra
   2988..3012    +  misc_feature   MCS (fragment): pBluescript multiple cloning site
   3027..3045    -  promoter       T7 promoter: promoter for bacteriophage T7 RNA polymerase
   3048..3205    +  CDS            lacZα (fragment): LacZα fragment of β-galactosidase; lacZ fragment
   3211..3262    -  misc_feature   bom (fragment): basis of mobility region from pBR322
   3281..3437    +  rep_origin     f1 ori (fragment) (sequence partly withheld): f1 bacteriophage origin of replication; arrow indicates direction of (+) strand synthesis
   3437..3658    +  rep_origin     M13 ori (fragment) (sequence partly withheld): M13 bacteriophage origin of replication; arrow indicates direction of (+) strand synthesis
   3659..3708    -  misc_feature   bom (fragment): basis of mobility region from pBR322
   3810..3845    -  CDS            rop (fragment): Rop protein, which maintains plasmids at low copy number; rop
   3940..4044    +  promoter       AmpR promoter: bla
   4045..4905    +  CDS            AmpR: β-lactamase; bla; confers resistance to ampicillin, carbenicillin, and related antibiotics
   5076..5664    +  rep_origin     ori: high-copy-number ColE1/pMB1/pBR322/pUC origin of replication
   5847..5939    +  CDS            lacI (fragment): lac repressor; lacI; The lac repressor binds to the lac operator to inhibit transcription in E. coli. This inhibition can be relieved by adding lactose or isopropyl-β-D-thiogalactopyranoside (IPTG).
   5952..5973    +  protein_bind   CAP binding site: CAP binding activates transcription in the presence of cAMP. E. coli catabolite activator protein
   5988..6006    +  promoter       lac UV5 promoter (fragment): E. coli lac promoter with an "up" mutation
   6028..6044    +  protein_bind   lac operator: The lac repressor binds to the lac operator to inhibit transcription in E. coli. This inhibition can be relieved by adding lactose or isopropyl-β-D-thiogalactopyranoside (IPTG). lac repressor encoded by lacI
