[The description below was written by a language model from this plasmid's Addgene catalogue record and pLannotate feature annotations shown in this document.]
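Description:
HO-Poly-KanMX4-HO is an empty yeast integration vector designed to place a sequence of interest into the HO locus of Saccharomyces cerevisiae under G418 selection. It derives from the HO-Poly-HO backbone, into which a 1494 bp BsiWI–EcoRI fragment carrying KanMX4 from pFA6-KanMX4 was inserted. The 6,063 nt plasmid is propagated in E. coli using a high-copy ColE1/pUC-type origin and the AmpR β-lactamase gene with its own promoter. No yeast replication origin or centromere is annotated, consistent with a plasmid that must integrate into the chromosome to be maintained in yeast. Fragments of f1/M13 phage origins, lacZα, a pBluescript-type cloning site, a T7 promoter and lac regulatory elements (CAP site, lac promoter, lac operator) are remnants of the bacterial cloning backbone.

The functional cassette consists of a polylinker and the kanMX marker flanked by HO sequences, as the name indicates. kanMX confers G418 resistance in yeast. The feature table annotates one HO coding fragment immediately downstream of kanMX; the roughly 1 kb preceding the marker is unannotated and presumably holds the other HO homology arm and the polylinker, although the annotation does not confirm this. In use, a target sequence is cloned by restriction digestion into the polylinker, and homologous recombination between the flanking HO segments and the chromosome is expected to deliver insert and marker together as a stable single-locus integration. HO encodes the mating-type switching endonuclease. The vector supplies no yeast promoter for the insert in the annotated features, so any expression elements must come with the cloned fragment.
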