Addgene plasmid #51662: HO-Poly-KanMX4-HO
Purpose: (Empty Backbone) yeast plasmid for integration of target sequence at HO locus, Kan selection
Depositing lab: David Stillman. Depositing organization: University of Utah. Publication: Yeast vectors for integration at the HO locus. Voth WP, Richards JD, Shaw JM, Stillman DJ. Nucleic Acids Res. 2001 Jun 15;29(12):E59-9. 10.1093/nar/29.12.e59 PubMed 11410682.
Backbone
  Vector backbone: HO-Poly-HO
  Backbone manufacturer: Stillman Lab, Addgene plasmid # 51661
  Modifications to backbone: Plasmid HO-poly-KanMX4-HO was constructed by inserting the 1494 bp BsiWI–EcoRI fragment with KanMX4 from plasmid pFA6-KanMX4 (Herskowitz, et al. 1992) into BsiWI–EcoRI digested HO-poly-HO.
  Vector type: Yeast Expression ; yeast integration
  Selectable markers: Neomycin (select with G418)
Growth in bacteria
  Bacterial resistance: Ampicillin, 100 μg/mL
  Growth temperature: 37°C
  Growth strain: DH5alpha
  Copy number: Unknown
Gene/Insert
  Cloning method: Restriction Enzyme
  Sequencing primers: 5′ M13-F20
Terms and licenses: Academic/Nonprofit Terms; Industry Terms: Not Available to Industry
How to cite: HO-Poly-KanMX4-HO was a gift from David Stillman (Addgene plasmid # 51662 ; http://n2t.net/addgene:51662 ; RRID:Addgene_51662)
