>Addgene plasmid #51662 | HO-Poly-KanMX4-HO | addgene partial sequence | sequence record 81271 | M13-Rev 5'-CAGGAAACAGCTATGACC-3'
CCGATATCGCCGTGGCGGCCGCCAGCTGAAGCTTAATTATCCTGGGCACGAGTGAAACAAAGCTAAAACC
TTTATTTAGCATGGCCATTGAATGTAACAATTATATATATCGCAAGCACAAAAAATCAAGGAGAGAGAAC
TACCACTTTGTTCATGTGTACAATGTTCATTATCTCCATAAGCAAAAAAAAAAAAATAGAAAACATATGC
TATAAGGTTGATATTCTCACGAGTAAGCGGCACTTGCTACTTATTGACATTGCAGATTTTTGGCTACAGA
AATAGTATATTAGAGATTATAATTGCTAATCAAATCAAAATATAAAATTAGTAAACCAAACCATTTATAC
CCTTCCTTAGTAGTTATGGATTGTTTTTTAATGATATTTCTGCAAACCAAAGAAAGATTGTTATCCAGAT
AGAATTTAGTTTTGATATTCATTTTTTTGTTGAAGATTGAACGCCATATCTGGGCCTCATAATTCAAAAG
ACGGTGCCATTATCGGTAGCGTTTCGCATTGTACTGGATTTCAGAAATTTCACAGTTGATGAATCGAAAA
GAATGGTCTCATTGCAACACGTAAGGTTAAGATGTCCCTTTTTACCATTATAGGCAATAAATGAATCATA
AAACGACCGTATACTGGTGAAATAGTAGGGAGAACGAGTACCTGTAGTAAAAAGTATAAATCATAGTTAA
TCGGGCAATGTCCCTCGATCAAGGAGTATTGTGTCATGTTCGAGACAAACGCCAACATTTTTGTTTCTTT
TGGACAAATGTTGTTTGCATTTATGATCCGTTATATTTTGATCTAATGTAGAGTTGCACGTAGTTCTTAC
TGGCAAAGAAATCGATGCATACCAAAAAAGAATAAAGGTGATATTTGATCTTTACCGTTTAGTTCC
