>Addgene plasmid #51662 | HO-Poly-KanMX4-HO | addgene partial sequence | sequence record 81412 | M13pUC-Fwd 5'-CCCAGTCACGACGTTGTAAAACG-3'
TATAGGGCGAATTGGGGATCGATCCACTAGTTCTAGAGCGGCCGCATAGGCCACTGTAAGATTCCGCCAC
ATTTTATACACTCTGGTCCTTTAACTGGCAAACCTTCGGGCGTAATGCCCAATTTTTCGCCTTTGTCTTT
TGCCTTTTTCACTTCACGTGCTTCTGGTACATACTTGCAATTTATACAGTGATGACCGCTGAATTTGTAT
CTTCCATAGCATCTAGCACATACTCGATTTTTACCACTCCAATCTTTATAAAAATACTTGATTCCCTTTC
TGGGACAAGCAACACAGTGTTTTAGATTCTTTTTTTGTGATATTTTATGCTGTTCTCCCACACAGCAGCC
TCGACATGATTTCACTTCTATTTTGTTGCCAAGCAAGAAATTTTTATGGCCTTCTATCGTAAGCCCATAT
ACAGTACTCTCACCCTGGAAATCATCCGTGAAGCTGAAATATACGGGTTCCCTTTTTATAATTGGCGGAA
CTTCTCTTGTTTTGTGACCACTTCGACAATATGACAAAACATTCTGTGAAGTTGTTCCCCCAGGAATTCG
AGCTCGTTTTCGACACTGGATGGCGGCGTTAGTATCGAATCGACAGCAGTATAGCGACCAGCATTCACAT
ACGATTGACGCATGATATTACTTTCTGCGCACTTAACTTCGCATCTGGGCAGATGATGTCGAGGCGAAAA
AAAATATAAATCACGCTAACATTTGATTAAAATAGAACAACTACAATATAAAAAAACTATACAAATGACA
AGTTCTTGAAAACAAGAATCTTTTTATTGTCAGTACTGATTAGAAAAACTCATCGAGCATCAAATGAAAC
TGCAATTTATTCATATCAGGATTATCAATACCATATTTTTGAAAAAGCCGTTTCTGTAATGAAGGAGAAA
ACTCACCGAGGCAGTTCCATAGGATGGCAAGATCCTGGTATCGGTCTGCGATTCCGACTCGTCCAACATC
AATACAACCTATTAATTTCCCCTCGTC
