>Addgene plasmid #51662 | HO-Poly-KanMX4-HO | addgene partial sequence | sequence record 81998 | Kan-R 5'-ATCGCGAGCCCATTTATACC-3'
ATCGCGGCCTCGAAACGTGAGTCTTTTCCTTACCCATGGTTGTTTATGTTCGGATGTGATGTGAGAACTG
TATCCTAGCAAGATTTTAAAAGGAAGTATATGAAAGAAGAACCTCAGTGGCAAATCCTAACCTTTTATAT
TTCTCTACAGGGGCGCGGCGTGGGGACAATTCAACGCGTCTGTGAGGGGAGCGTTTCCCTGCTCGCAGGT
CTGCAGCGAGGAGCCGTAATTTTTGCTTCGCGCCGTGCGGCCATCAAAATGTATGGATGCAAATGATTAT
ACATGGGGATGTATGGGCTAAATGTACGGGCGACAGTCACATCATGCCCCTGAGCTGCGCACGTCAAGAC
TGTCAAGGAGGGTATTCTGGGCCTCCATGTCGCTGGCCGGGTGACCCGGCGGGGACGAGGCAAGCTAAAC
AGATCTGGCGCGCCTTAATTAACCCGGGGATCCGTCGACCTGCAGCGTACGACGCCATTTTAAGTCCAAA
GGCACAATTTTACGTTGGAACTAAACGGTAAAGATCAAATATCACCTTTATTCTTTTTTGGTATGCATCG
ATTTCTTTGCCAGTAAGAACTACGTGCAACTCTACATTAGATCAAAATATAACGGATCATAAATGCAAAC
AACATTTGTCCAAAAGAAACAAAAATGTTGGCGTTTGTCTCGAACATGACACAATACTCCTTGATCGAGG
GACATTGCCCGATTAACTATGATTTATACTTTTTACTACAGGTACTCGTTCTCCCTACTATTTCACCAGT
ATACGGTCGTTTTATGATTCATTTATTGCCTATAATGGTAAAA
